Addgene plasmid #115196: pLEX307_PDHA2S291A
Purpose: Lentiviral transduction and expression of PDHA2S291A into any mammalian cell
Depositing lab: Mohan Babu. Depositing organization: University of Regina. Publication: Rewiring of the Human Mitochondrial Interactome during Neuronal Reprogramming Reveals Regulators of the Respirasome and Neurogenesis. Moutaoufik MT, Malty R, Amin S, Zhang Q, Phanse S, Gagarinova A, Zilocchi M, Hoell L, Minic Z, Gagarinova M, Aoki H, Stockwell J, Jessulat M, Goebels F, Broderick K, Scott NE, Vlasblom J, Musso G, Prasad B, Lamantea E, Garavaglia B, Rajput A, Murayama K, Okazaki Y, Foster LJ, Bader GD, Cayabyab FS, Babu M. iScience. 2019 Sep 4;19:1114-1132. doi: 10.1016/j.isci.2019.08.057. PubMed 31536960.
Backbone
  Vector backbone: pLEX-307
  Backbone manufacturer: David Root, Addgene plasmid # 41392
  Backbone size w/o insert (bp): 8270
  Vector type: Lentiviral
  Selectable markers: Puromycin
Growth in bacteria
  Bacterial resistance: Ampicillin, 100 μg/mL
  Growth temperature: 30°C
  Growth strain: NEB Stable
  Copy number: High Copy
Gene/Insert
  Gene/Insert name: PDHA2S291A
  Species: H. sapiens (human)
  Insert size (bp): 1167
  Mutation: p.S291A
  Entrez Gene: PDHA2 (a.k.a. PDHAL, MGC149517, MGC149518)
  Promoter: EF1alpha
  Cloning method: Restriction Enzyme; 5′ cloning site NheI (not destroyed); 3′ cloning site SpeI (not destroyed)
  Sequencing primers: 5′ EF1alpha_F; 3′ WPRE_R
Terms and licenses: Academic/Nonprofit Terms; Industry Terms: Not Available to Industry
How to cite: pLEX307_PDHA2S291A was a gift from Mohan Babu (Addgene plasmid # 115196 ; http://n2t.net/addgene:115196 ; RRID:Addgene_115196)
