[The description below was written by a language model from this plasmid's Addgene catalogue record and pLannotate feature annotations shown in this document.]
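Description:
pLEX307_PDHA2S291A is a lentiviral expression plasmid built on the pLEX-307 backbone for stable delivery of a mutant human PDHA2 into mammalian cells. It is propagated in E. coli through a high-copy ColE1/pUC-type origin with ampicillin selection (AmpR), and it also carries an f1 origin and remnants of a lac/T7/T3 cloning region. The viral portion has a third-generation, self-inactivating layout. An RSV promoter fused to a truncated HIV-1 5' LTR drives genomic RNA production in packaging cells. It is followed by the Ψ packaging signal with a gag fragment, the RRE for Rev-dependent nuclear export, a cPPT/CTS, and a ΔU3 3' LTR that disables LTR promoter activity after integration. An SV40 polyadenylation signal lies downstream of the 3' LTR.

Two expression units sit between the LTRs. An SV40 early promoter/origin segment precedes a puromycin N-acetyltransferase gene, which allows puromycin selection of transduced cells. The strong constitutive EF-1α promoter drives the roughly 1.2 kb PDHA2 coding sequence, cloned between NheI and SpeI sites. A WPRE follows the insert to enhance transcript stability and expression. PDHA2 encodes a pyruvate dehydrogenase E1 alpha subunit isoform, part of the complex that converts pyruvate to acetyl-CoA. The insert carries a serine-to-alanine substitution at position 291, but the record does not state the functional rationale for this mutation. No epitope tag or fluorescent reporter is annotated. The stated purpose is lentiviral transduction and expression of the mutant in any mammalian cell, and the associated study concerns the human mitochondrial interactome during neuronal reprogramming.
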