Features (pLannotate 1.2.2; 30 found; start..end, strand, type, name):
     23..89      +  CDS            small t antigen (fragment): SV40 (simian virus 40) small t antigen
     96..1274    +  promoter       EF-1α promoter: strong constitutive promoter for human elongation factor EF-1α
   1282..2445    +  CDS            PDHA2: ODPAT_HUMAN - Also known as PDHAL. Experimental evidence at protein level: Swiss-Prot protein existence level 1. The pyruvate dehydrogenase complex catalyzes the overall conversion of pyruvate to acetyl-CoA and CO(2), and thereby links the glycolytic pathway to the tricarboxylic cycle. From Homo sapiens (Human).
   2470..3058    +  misc_feature   WPRE: woodchuck hepatitis virus posttranscriptional regulatory element
   3109..3128    +  misc_feature   cPPT/CTS (fragment): central polypurine tract and central termination sequence of HIV-1
   3130..3363    +  LTR            3' LTR (ΔU3): self-inactivating 3' long terminal repeat (LTR) from HIV-1
   3441..3562    +  polyA_signal   SV40 poly(A) signal: SV40 polyadenylation signal
   3602..3737    +  rep_origin     SV40 ori: SV40 origin of replication
   3758..3776    -  promoter       T7 promoter: promoter for bacteriophage T7 RNA polymerase
   3784..3939    +  CDS            lacZα (fragment): LacZα fragment of β-galactosidase; lacZ fragment
   3944..4372    +  rep_origin     f1 ori (sequence partly withheld): f1 bacteriophage origin of replication; arrow indicates direction of (+) strand synthesis
   4425..4529    +  promoter       AmpR promoter: bla
   4530..5390    +  CDS            AmpR: β-lactamase; bla; confers resistance to ampicillin, carbenicillin, and related antibiotics
   5561..6149    +  rep_origin     ori: high-copy-number ColE1/pMB1/pBR322/pUC origin of replication
   6332..6424    +  CDS            lacI (fragment): lac repressor; lacI; The lac repressor binds to the lac operator to inhibit transcription in E. coli. This inhibition can be relieved by adding lactose or isopropyl-β-D-thiogalactopyranoside (IPTG).
   6437..6458    +  protein_bind   CAP binding site: CAP binding activates transcription in the presence of cAMP. E. coli catabolite activator protein
   6473..6503    +  promoter       lac promoter: promoter for the E. coli lac operon
   6511..6527    +  protein_bind   lac operator: The lac repressor binds to the lac operator to inhibit transcription in E. coli. This inhibition can be relieved by adding lactose or isopropyl-β-D-thiogalactopyranoside (IPTG). lac repressor encoded by lacI
   6572..6590    +  promoter       T3 promoter: promoter for bacteriophage T3 RNA polymerase
   6618..6844    +  promoter       RSV promoter: Rous sarcoma virus enhancer/promoter
   6845..7025    +  LTR            5' LTR (truncated): truncated 5' long terminal repeat (LTR) from HIV-1
   7072..7197    +  misc_feature   HIV-1 Ψ: packaging signal of human immunodeficiency virus type 1
   7181..7544    +  CDS            HIV-1 gag (fragment): gag protein from human immunodeficiency virus 1; gag
   7690..7923    +  misc_feature   RRE: The Rev response element (RRE) of HIV-1 allows for Rev-dependent mRNA export from the nucleus to the cytoplasm.
   8300..8326    +  CDS            Rev (fragment): human immunodeficiency virus 1 (HIV-1) Rev protein; rev; enhances nuclear export of unspliced and incompletely spliced viral mRNAs
   8333..8356    +  promoter       SV40 promoter (fragment): SV40 early promoter
   8357..8428    +  promoter       SV40 promoter (fragment): SV40 enhancer and early promoter
   8452..8587    +  rep_origin     SV40 ori: SV40 origin of replication
   8633..9229    +  CDS            PuroR (fragment): puromycin N-acetyltransferase; pac from Streptomyces; confers resistance to puromycin
   9278..9395    +  misc_feature   cPPT/CTS: central polypurine tract and central termination sequence of HIV-1
>Addgene plasmid #115196 | pLEX307_PDHA2S291A | addgene full sequence | sequence record 225475 | Addgene NGS Result
CTCGAGGCCTGCAGGTGCAAAGATGGATAAAGTTTTAAACAGAGAGGAATCTTTGCAGCTAATGGACCTT
CTAGGTCTTGAAAGGAGTGGGAATTGGCTCCGGTGCCCGTCAGTGGGCAGAGCGCACATCGCCCACAGTC
CCCGAGAAGTTGGGGGGAGGGGTCGGCAATTGAACCGGTGCCTAGAGAAGGTGGCGCGGGGTAAACTGGG
AAAGTGATGTCGTGTACTGGCTCCGCCTTTTTCCCGAGGGTGGGGGAGAACCGTATATAAGTGCAGTAGT
CGCCGTGAACGTTCTTTTTCGCAACGGGTTTGCCGCCAGAACACAGGTAAGTGCCGTGTGTGGTTCCCGC
GGGCCTGGCCTCTTTACGGGTTATGGCCCTTGCGTGCCTTGAATTACTTCCACCTGGCTGCAGTACGTGA
TTCTTGATCCCGAGCTTCGGGTTGGAAGTGGGTGGGAGAGTTCGAGGCCTTGCGCTTAAGGAGCCCCTTC
GCCTCGTGCTTGAGTTGAGGCCTGGCCTGGGCGCTGGGGCCGCCGCGTGCGAATCTGGTGGCACCTTCGC
GCCTGTCTCGCTGCTTTCGATAAGTCTCTAGCCATTTAAAATTTTTGATGACCTGCTGCGACGCTTTTTT
TCTGGCAAGATAGTCTTGTAAATGCGGGCCAAGATCTGCACACTGGTATTTCGGTTTTTGGGGCCGCGGG
CGGCGACGGGGCCCGTGCGTCCCAGCGCACATGTTCGGCGAGGCGGGGCCTGCGAGCGCGGCCACCGAGA
ATCGGACGGGGGTAGTCTCAAGCTGGCCGGCCTGCTCTGGTGCCTGGCCTCGCGCCGCCGTGTATCGCCC
CGCCCTGGGCGGCAAGGCTGGCCCGGTCGGCACCAGTTGCGTGAGCGGAAAGATGGCCGCTTCCCGGCCC
TGCTGCAGGGAGCTCAAAATGGAGGACGCGGCGCTCGGGAGAGCGGGCGGGTGAGTCACCCACACAAAGG
AAAAGGGCCTTTCCGTCCTCAGCCGTCGCTTCATGTGACTCCACGGAGTACCGGGCGCCGTCCAGGCACC
TCGATTAGTTCTCGAGCTTTTGGAGTACGTCGTCTTTAGGTTGGGGGGAGGGGTTTTATGCGATGGAGTT
TCCCCACACTGAGTGGGTGGAGACTGAAGTTAGGCCAGCTTGGCACTTGATGTAATTCTCCTTGGAATTT
GCCCTTTTTGAGTTTGGATCTTGGTTCATTCTCAAGCCTCAGACAGTGGTTCAAAGTTTTTTTCTTCCAT
TTCAGGTGTCGTGAGGCTAGCATGCTGGCCGCCTTCATCTCCCGCGTGTTGAGGCGAGTTGCCCAGAAAT
CAGCTCGCAGAGTGCTGGTGGCATCCCGTAACTCCTCAAATGACGCTACATTTGAAATTAAGAAATGTGA
TCTTTATCTGTTGGAAGAGGGTCCCCCTGTCACTACAGTGCTCACTAGGGCGGAGGGGCTTAAATACTAC
AGGATGATGCTGACTGTTCGCCGCATGGAATTGAAGGCAGATCAGCTGTACAAACAGAAATTCATTCGCG
GTTTCTGTCACCTGTGCGATGGTCAGGAAGCTTGTTGCGTGGGCCTTGAGGCCGGCATAAACCCCTCGGA
TCACGTCATTACATCCTATAGGGCTCATGGTGTGTGCTATACTCGGGGACTTTCTGTCCGATCCATTCTC
GCAGAGCTGACGGGAAGAAGAGGAGGTTGTGCTAAAGGAAAAGGAGGATCGATGCATATGTATACCAAGA
ACTTCTATGGGGGCAATGGCATCGTCGGTGCACAGGGCCCCCTGGGCGCTGGCATTGCTCTGGCCTGTAA
ATATAAAGGAAACGATGAGATCTGTTTGACTTTATATGGGGATGGCGCTGCGAATCAGGGGCAGATAGCC
GAAGCTTTCAATATGGCAGCTTTATGGAAATTACCTTGTGTTTTCATCTGTGAGAATAACCTATATGGAA
TGGGAACATCTACTGAGAGAGCAGCAGCCAGCCCTGATTACTACAAGAGGGGCAATTTTATCCCTGGGCT
AAAGGTCGATGGAATGGATGTTCTGTGTGTTCGTGAGGCAACAAAATTTGCAGCTAACTACTGTAGATCT
GGAAAGGGGCCCATACTGATGGAGCTGCAAACCTACCGTTATCATGGACACGCCATGAGTGATCCTGGAG
TCAGTTATCGTACACGAGAAGAAATTCAGGAAGTAAGAAGTAAGAGGGATCCTATAATAATTCTCCAAGA
TAGAATGGTAAACAGCAAGCTCGCCACTGTGGAAGAATTAAAGGAAATTGGGGCTGAGGTGAGGAAAGAA
ATTGATGATGCTGCCCAGTTTGCTACCACTGATCCTGAGCCACATTTGGAAGAATTAGGCCATCACATCT
ACAGCAGTGATTCATCTTTTGAAGTTCGTGGTGCAAATCCATGGATCAAGTTTAAGTCCGTCAGTTAAAC
TAGTACGCGTTAAGTCGACAATCAACCTCTGGATTACAAAATTTGTGAAAGATTGACTGGTATTCTTAAC
TATGTTGCTCCTTTTACGCTATGTGGATACGCTGCTTTAATGCCTTTGTATCATGCTATTGCTTCCCGTA
TGGCTTTCATTTTCTCCTCCTTGTATAAATCCTGGTTGCTGTCTCTTTATGAGGAGTTGTGGCCCGTTGT
CAGGCAACGTGGCGTGGTGTGCACTGTGTTTGCTGACGCAACCCCCACTGGTTGGGGCATTGCCACCACC
TGTCAGCTCCTTTCCGGGACTTTCGCTTTCCCCCTCCCTATTGCCACGGCGGAACTCATCGCCGCCTGCC
TTGCCCGCTGCTGGACAGGGGCTCGGCTGTTGGGCACTGACAATTCCGTGGTGTTGTCGGGGAAATCATC
GTCCTTTCCTTGGCTGCTCGCCTGTGTTGCCACCTGGATTCTGCGCGGGACGTCCTTCTGCTACGTCCCT
TCGGCCCTCAATCCAGCGGACCTTCCTTCCCGCGGCCTGCTGCCGGCTCTGCGGCCTCTTCCGCGTCTTC
GCCTTCGCCCTCAGACGAGTCGGATCTCCCTTTGGGCCGCCTCCCCGCGTCGACTTTAAGACCAATGACT
TACAAGGCAGCTGTAGATCTTAGCCACTTTTTAAAAGAAAAGGGGGGACTGGAAGGGCTAATTCACTCCC
AACGAAGACAAGATCTGCTTTTTGCTTGTACTGGGTCTCTCTGGTTAGACCAGATCTGAGCCTGGGAGCT
CTCTGGCTAACTAGGGAACCCACTGCTTAAGCCTCAATAAAGCTTGCCTTGAGTGCTTCAAGTAGTGTGT
GCCCGTCTGTTGTGTGACTCTGGTAACTAGAGATCCCTCAGACCCTTTTAGTCAGTGTGGAAAATCTCTA
GCAGTACGTATAGTAGTTCATGTCATCTTATTATTCAGTATTTATAACTTGCAAAGAAATGAATATCAGA
GAGTGAGAGGAACTTGTTTATTGCAGCTTATAATGGTTACAAATAAAGCAATAGCATCACAAATTTCACA
AATAAAGCATTTTTTTCACTGCATTCTAGTTGTGGTTTGTCCAAACTCATCAATGTATCTTATCATGTCT
GGCTCTAGCTATCCCGCCCCTAACTCCGCCCATCCCGCCCCTAACTCCGCCCAGTTCCGCCCATTCTCCG
CCCCATGGCTGACTAATTTTTTTTATTTATGCAGAGGCCGAGGCCGCCTCGGCCTCTGAGCTATTCCAGA
AGTAGTGAGGAGGCTTTTTTGGAGGCCTAGGGACGTACCCAATTCGCCCTATAGTGAGTCGTATTACGCG
CGCTCACTGGCCGTCGTTTTACAACGTCGTGACTGGGAAAACCCTGGCGTTACCCAACTTAATCGCCTTG
CAGCACATCCCCCTTTCGCCAGCTGGCGTAATAGCGAAGAGGCCCGCACCGATCGCCCTTCCCAACAGTT
GCGCAGCCTGAATGGCGAATGGG
[124 nt withheld, positions 3944-4067]
C
[91 nt withheld, positions 4069-4159]
A
[49 nt withheld, positions 4161-4209]
CCTTTGACGTTGGAGTCCACGTTCTTT
[37 nt withheld, positions 4237-4273]
ACCCTATCTCGGTCTATTCTTTTGATTTATAAGGGATTTTGCCGATTTCGGCCTATTGGTTAAAAAATGA
GCTGATTTAACAAAAATTTAACGCGAATTTTAACAAAATATTAACGCTTACAATTTAGGTGGCACTTTTC
GGGGAAATGTGCGCGGAACCCCTATTTGTTTATTTTTCTAAATACATTCAAATATGTATCCGCTCATGAG
ACAATAACCCTGATAAATGCTTCAATAATATTGAAAAAGGAAGAGTATGAGTATTCAACATTTCCGTGTC
GCCCTTATTCCCTTTTTTGCGGCATTTTGCCTTCCTGTTTTTGCTCACCCAGAAACGCTGGTGAAAGTAA
AAGATGCTGAAGATCAGTTGGGTGCACGAGTGGGTTACATCGAACTGGATCTCAACAGCGGTAAGATCCT
TGAGAGTTTTCGCCCCGAAGAACGTTTTCCAATGATGAGCACTTTTAAAGTTCTGCTATGTGGCGCGGTA
TTATCCCGTATTGACGCCGGGCAAGAGCAACTCGGTCGCCGCATACACTATTCTCAGAATGACTTGGTTG
AGTACTCACCAGTCACAGAAAAGCATCTTACGGATGGCATGACAGTAAGAGAATTATGCAGTGCTGCCAT
AACCATGAGTGATAACACTGCGGCCAACTTACTTCTGACAACGATCGGAGGACCGAAGGAGCTAACCGCT
TTTTTGCACAACATGGGGGATCATGTAACTCGCCTTGATCGTTGGGAACCGGAGCTGAATGAAGCCATAC
CAAACGACGAGCGTGACACCACGATGCCTGTAGCAATGGCAACAACGTTGCGCAAACTATTAACTGGCGA
ACTACTTACTCTAGCTTCCCGGCAACAATTAATAGACTGGATGGAGGCGGATAAAGTTGCAGGACCACTT
CTGCGCTCGGCCCTTCCGGCTGGCTGGTTTATTGCTGATAAATCTGGAGCCGGTGAGCGTGGGTCTCGCG
GTATCATTGCAGCACTGGGGCCAGATGGTAAGCCCTCCCGTATCGTAGTTATCTACACGACGGGGAGTCA
GGCAACTATGGATGAACGAAATAGACAGATCGCTGAGATAGGTGCCTCACTGATTAAGCATTGGTAACTG
TCAGACCAAGTTTACTCATATATACTTTAGATTGATTTAAAACTTCATTTTTAATTTAAAAGGATCTAGG
TGAAGATCCTTTTTGATAATCTCATGACCAAAATCCCTTAACGTGAGTTTTCGTTCCACTGAGCGTCAGA
CCCCGTAGAAAAGATCAAAGGATCTTCTTGAGATCCTTTTTTTCTGCGCGTAATCTGCTGCTTGCAAACA
AAAAAACCACCGCTACCAGCGGTGGTTTGTTTGCCGGATCAAGAGCTACCAACTCTTTTTCCGAAGGTAA
CTGGCTTCAGCAGAGCGCAGATACCAAATACTGTTCTTCTAGTGTAGCCGTAGTTAGGCCACCACTTCAA
GAACTCTGTAGCACCGCCTACATACCTCGCTCTGCTAATCCTGTTACCAGTGGCTGCTGCCAGTGGCGAT
AAGTCGTGTCTTACCGGGTTGGACTCAAGACGATAGTTACCGGATAAGGCGCAGCGGTCGGGCTGAACGG
GGGGTTCGTGCACACAGCCCAGCTTGGAGCGAACGACCTACACCGAACTGAGATACCTACAGCGTGAGCT
ATGAGAAAGCGCCACGCTTCCCGAAGGGAGAAAGGCGGACAGGTATCCGGTAAGCGGCAGGGTCGGAACA
GGAGAGCGCACGAGGGAGCTTCCAGGGGGAAACGCCTGGTATCTTTATAGTCCTGTCGGGTTTCGCCACC
TCTGACTTGAGCGTCGATTTTTGTGATGCTCGTCAGGGGGGCGGAGCCTATGGAAAAACGCCAGCAACGC
GGCCTTTTTACGGTTCCTGGCCTTTTGCTGGCCTTTTGCTCACATGTTCTTTCCTGCGTTATCCCCTGAT
TCTGTGGATAACCGTATTACCGCCTTTGAGTGAGCTGATACCGCTCGCCGCAGCCGAACGACCGAGCGCA
GCGAGTCAGTGAGCGAGGAAGCGGAAGAGCGCCCAATACGCAAACCGCCTCTCCCCGCGCGTTGGCCGAT
TCATTAATGCAGCTGGCACGACAGGTTTCCCGACTGGAAAGCGGGCAGTGAGCGCAACGCAATTAATGTG
AGTTAGCTCACTCATTAGGCACCCCAGGCTTTACACTTTATGCTTCCGGCTCGTATGTTGTGTGGAATTG
TGAGCGGATAACAATTTCACACAGGAAACAGCTATGACCATGATTACGCCAAGCGCGCAATTAACCCTCA
CTAAAGGGAACAAAAGCTGGAGCTGCAAGCTTAATGTAGTCTTATGCAATACTCTTGTAGTCTTGCAACA
TGGTAACGATGAGTTAGCAACATGCCTTACAAGGAGAGAAAAAGCACCGTGCATGCCGATTGGTGGAAGT
AAGGTGGTACGATCGTGCCTTATTAGGAAGGCAACAGACGGGTCTGACATGGATTGGACGAACCACTGAA
TTGCCGCATTGCAGAGATATTGTATTTAAGTGCCTAGCTCGATACATAAACGGGTCTCTCTGGTTAGACC
AGATCTGAGCCTGGGAGCTCTCTGGCTAACTAGGGAACCCACTGCTTAAGCCTCAATAAAGCTTGCCTTG
AGTGCTTCAAGTAGTGTGTGCCCGTCTGTTGTGTGACTCTGGTAACTAGAGATCCCTCAGACCCTTTTAG
TCAGTGTGGAAAATCTCTAGCAGTGGCGCCCGAACAGGGACTTGAAAGCGAAAGGGAAACCAGAGGAGCT
CTCTCGACGCAGGACTCGGCTTGCTGAAGCGCGCACGGCAAGAGGCGAGGGGCGGCGACTGGTGAGTACG
CCAAAAATTTTGACTAGCGGAGGCTAGAAGGAGAGAGATGGGTGCGAGAGCGTCAGTATTAAGCGGGGGA
GAATTAGATCGCGATGGGAAAAAATTCGGTTAAGGCCAGGGGGAAAGAAAAAATATAAATTAAAACATAT
AGTATGGGCAAGCAGGGAGCTAGAACGATTCGCAGTTAATCCTGGCCTGTTAGAAACATCAGAAGGCTGT
AGACAAATACTGGGACAGCTACAACCATCCCTTCAGACAGGATCAGAAGAACTTAGATCATTATATAATA
CAGTAGCAACCCTCTATTGTGTGCATCAAAGGATAGAGATAAAAGACACCAAGGAAGCTTTAGACAAGAT
AGAGGAAGAGCAAAACAAAAGTAAGACCACCGCACAGCAAGCGGCCGCTGATCTTCAGACCTGGAGGAGG
AGATATGAGGGACAATTGGAGAAGTGAATTATATAAATATAAAGTAGTAAAAATTGAACCATTAGGAGTA
GCACCCACCAAGGCAAAGAGAAGAGTGGTGCAGAGAGAAAAAAGAGCAGTGGGAATAGGAGCTTTGTTCC
TTGGGTTCTTGGGAGCAGCAGGAAGCACTATGGGCGCAGCGTCAATGACGCTGACGGTACAGGCCAGACA
ATTATTGTCTGGTATAGTGCAGCAGCAGAACAATTTGCTGAGGGCTATTGAGGCGCAACAGCATCTGTTG
CAACTCACAGTCTGGGGCATCAAGCAGCTCCAGGCAAGAATCCTGGCTGTGGAAAGATACCTAAAGGATC
AACAGCTCCTGGGGATTTGGGGTTGCTCTGGAAAACTCATTTGCACCACTGCTGTGCCTTGGAATGCTAG
TTGGAGTAATAAATCTCTGGAACAGATTTGGAATCACACGACCTGGATGGAGTGGGACAGAGAAATTAAC
AATTACACAAGCTTAATACACTCCTTAATTGAAGAATCGCAAAACCAGCAAGAAAAGAATGAACAAGAAT
TATTGGAATTAGATAAATGGGCAAGTTTGTGGAATTGGTTTAACATAACAAATTGGCTGTGGTATATAAA
ATTATTCATAATGATAGTAGGAGGCTTGGTAGGTTTAAGAATAGTTTTTGCTGTACTTTCTATAGTGAAT
AGAGTTAGGCAGGGATATTCACCATTATCGTTTCAGACCCACCTCCCAACCCCGAGGGGACCCATGCATT
GCATCTCAATTAGTCAGCAACCAGGTGTGGAAAGTCCCCAGGCTCCCCAGCAGGCAGAAGTATGCAAAGC
ATGCGTCTCAATTAGTCAGCAACCATAGTCCCGCCCCTAACTCCGCCCATCCCGCCCCTAACTCCGCCCA
GTTCCGCCCATTCTCCGCCCCATGGCTGACTAATTTTTTTTATTTATGCAGAGGCCGAGGCCGCCTCGGC
CTCTGAGCTATTCCAGAAGTAGTGAGGAGGCTTTTTTGGAGGCCTAGGCTTTTGCAAAAAGCTTTCTAGA
GGTACCACCGGAGCTTACCATGACCGAGTACAAGCCCACGGTGCGCCTCGCCACCCGCGACGACGTCCCC
AGGGCCGTACGCACCCTCGCCGCCGCGTTCGCCGACTACCCCGCCACGCGCCACACCGTCGATCCGGACC
GCCACATCGAGCGGGTCACCGAGCTGCAAGAACTCTTCCTCACGCGCGTCGGGCTCGACATCGGCAAGGT
GTGGGTCGCGGACGACGGCGCCGCCGTGGCGGTCTGGACCACGCCGGAGAGCGTCGAAGCGGGGGCGGTG
TTCGCCGAGATCGGCCCGCGCATGGCCGAGTTGAGCGGTTCCCGGCTGGCCGCGCAGCAACAGATGGAAG
GCCTCCTGGCGCCGCACCGGCCCAAGGAGCCCGCGTGGTTCCTGGCCACCGTCGGCGTCTCGCCCGACCA
CCAGGGCAAGGGTCTGGGCAGCGCCGTCGTGCTCCCCGGAGTGGAGGCGGCCGAGCGCGCCGGGGTGCCC
GCCTTCCTGGAGACCTCCGCGCCCCGCAACCTCCCCTTCTACGAGCGGCTCGGCTTCACCGTCACCGCCG
ACGTCGAGGTGCCCGAAGGACCGCGCACCTGGTGCATGACCCGCAAGCCCGGTGCCAGTTAACGAATTCT
AGATCTTGAGACAAATGGCAGTATTCATCCACAATTTTAAAAGAAAAGGGGGGATTGGGGGGTACAGTGC
AGGGGAAAGAATAGTAGACATAATAGCAACAGACATACAAACTAAAGAATTACAAAAACAAATTACAAAA
ATTCAAAATTTTCGGGTTTATTACAGGGACAGCAGAGATCCACTTTGGCGCCGG
